>Addgene plasmid #75297 | pGEX6P1-sr1(SIRPT1) | depositor full sequence | sequence record 145746 | pGEX6P1-sr1(SIRPT1) sequence 5737 bps
ACGTTATCGACTGCACGGTGCACCAATGCTTCTGGCGTCAGGCAGCCATCGGAAGCTGTGGTATGGCTGT
GCAGGTCGTAAATCACTGCATAATTCGTGTCGCTCAAGGCGCACTCCCGTTCTGGATAATGTTTTTTGCG
CCGACATCATAACGGTTCTGGCAAATATTCTGAAATGAGCTGTTGACAATTAATCATCGGCTCGTATAAT
GTGTGGAATTGTGAGCGGATAACAATTTCACACAGGAAACAGTATTCATGTCCCCTATACTAGGTTATTG
GAAAATTAAGGGCCTTGTGCAACCCACTCGACTTCTTTTGGAATATCTTGAAGAAAAATATGAAGAGCAT
TTGTATGAGCGCGATGAAGGTGATAAATGGCGAAACAAAAAGTTTGAATTGGGTTTGGAGTTTCCCAATC
TTCCTTATTATATTGATGGTGATGTTAAATTAACACAGTCTATGGCCATCATACGTTATATAGCTGACAA
GCACAACATGTTGGGTGGTTGTCCAAAAGAGCGTGCAGAGATTTCAATGCTTGAAGGAGCGGTTTTGGAT
ATTAGATACGGTGTTTCGAGAATTGCATATAGTAAAGACTTTGAAACTCTCAAAGTTGATTTTCTTAGCA
AGCTACCTGAAATGCTGAAAATGTTCGAAGATCGTTTATGTCATAAAACATATTTAAATGGTGATCATGT
AACCCATCCTGACTTCATGTTGTATGACGCTCTTGATGTTGTTTTATACATGGACCCAATGTGCCTGGAT
GCGTTCCCAAAATTAGTTTGTTTTAAAAAACGTATTGAAGCTATCCCACAAATTGATAAGTACTTGAAAT
CCAGCAAGTATATAGCATGGCCTTTGCAGGGCTGGCAAGCCACGTTTGGTGGTGGCGACCATCCTCCAAA
ATCGGATCTGGAAGTTCTGTTCCAGGGGCCCCTGGGATCCAAAGGGGGAGGTCGATTTGGTCAGACAACG
CCACCACTTGTTGATTTTCTCAAGGACATTTTGAGAAGATATCCAGAAGGAGGACAGATTCTTAAGGAAT
TAATTCAGAATGCAGAAGATGCTGGGGCGACAGAAGTTAAATTTTTATATGATGAAACTCAATACGGAAC
AGAGACTCTTTGGTCAAAAGATATGGCGCCATATCAGGGGCCAGCTCTCTATGTGTACAACAACGCGGTT
TTCACCCCAGAGGACTGGCACGGCATTCAAGAAATAGCAAGAAGCAGGAAAAAGGATGATCCTCTGAAGG
TCGGAAGATTTGGAATTGGGTTTAATTCTGTCTATCATATAACAGATGTTCCTTGTATCTTTAGTGGTGA
CCAAATCGGGATGCTAGATCCTCATCAAACACTTTTTGGCCCACATGAATCAGGCCAATGTTGGAATCTC
AAAGATGACAGCAAAGAAATTAGTGAACTTTCAGACCAGTTTGCACCATTTGTTGGCATTTTTGGAAGCA
CCAAGGAAACATTTATAAACGGCAATTTTCCAGGAACATTTTTCCGTTTCCCTCTTCGCCTACAACCTTC
ACAACTTAGTAGTAACCTCTACAATAAGCAGAAGGTTCTTGAGTTGTTTGAGTCTTTTAGGGCAGATGCG
GACACAGTGCTGCTCTTTCTGAAAAGTGTGCAGGATGTTTCCTTATATGTCCGAGAGGCTGACGGAACAG
AGAAACTGGTGTTTAGAGTGACTTCGAGTGAGAGTAAGTAGCTCGAGCGGCCGCATCGTGACTGACTGAC
GATCTGCCTCGCGCGTTTCGGTGATGACGGTGAAAACCTCTGACACATGCAGCTCCCGGAGACGGTCACA
GCTTGTCTGTAAGCGGATGCCGGGAGCAGACAAGCCCGTCAGGGCGCGTCAGCGGGTGTTGGCGGGTGTC
GGGGCGCAGCCATGACCCAGTCACGTAGCGATAGCGGAGTGTATAATTCTTGAAGACGAAAGGGCCTCGT
GATACGCCTATTTTTATAGGTTAATGTCATGATAATAATGGTTTCTTAGACGTCAGGTGGCACTTTTCGG
GGAAATGTGCGCGGAACCCCTATTTGTTTATTTTTCTAAATACATTCAAATATGTATCCGCTCATGAGAC
AATAACCCTGATAAATGCTTCAATAATATTGAAAAAGGAAGAGTATGAGTATTCAACATTTCCGTGTCGC
CCTTATTCCCTTTTTTGCGGCATTTTGCCTTCCTGTTTTTGCTCACCCAGAAACGCTGGTGAAAGTAAAA
GATGCTGAAGATCAGTTGGGTGCACGAGTGGGTTACATCGAACTGGATCTCAACAGCGGTAAGATCCTTG
AGAGTTTTCGCCCCGAAGAACGTTTTCCAATGATGAGCACTTTTAAAGTTCTGCTATGTGGCGCGGTATT
ATCCCGTGTTGACGCCGGGCAAGAGCAACTCGGTCGCCGCATACACTATTCTCAGAATGACTTGGTTGAG
TACTCACCAGTCACAGAAAAGCATCTTACGGATGGCATGACAGTAAGAGAATTATGCAGTGCTGCCATAA
CCATGAGTGATAACACTGCGGCCAACTTACTTCTGACAACGATCGGAGGACCGAAGGAGCTAACCGCTTT
TTTGCACAACATGGGGGATCATGTAACTCGCCTTGATCGTTGGGAACCGGAGCTGAATGAAGCCATACCA
AACGACGAGCGTGACACCACGATGCCTGCAGCAATGGCAACAACGTTGCGCAAACTATTAACTGGCGAAC
TACTTACTCTAGCTTCCCGGCAACAATTAATAGACTGGATGGAGGCGGATAAAGTTGCAGGACCACTTCT
GCGCTCGGCCCTTCCGGCTGGCTGGTTTATTGCTGATAAATCTGGAGCCGGTGAGCGTGGGTCTCGCGGT
ATCATTGCAGCACTGGGGCCAGATGGTAAGCCCTCCCGTATCGTAGTTATCTACACGACGGGGAGTCAGG
CAACTATGGATGAACGAAATAGACAGATCGCTGAGATAGGTGCCTCACTGATTAAGCATTGGTAACTGTC
AGACCAAGTTTACTCATATATACTTTAGATTGATTTAAAACTTCATTTTTAATTTAAAAGGATCTAGGTG
AAGATCCTTTTTGATAATCTCATGACCAAAATCCCTTAACGTGAGTTTTCGTTCCACTGAGCGTCAGACC
CCGTAGAAAAGATCAAAGGATCTTCTTGAGATCCTTTTTTTCTGCGCGTAATCTGCTGCTTGCAAACAAA
AAAACCACCGCTACCAGCGGTGGTTTGTTTGCCGGATCAAGAGCTACCAACTCTTTTTCCGAAGGTAACT
GGCTTCAGCAGAGCGCAGATACCAAATACTGTCCTTCTAGTGTAGCCGTAGTTAGGCCACCACTTCAAGA
ACTCTGTAGCACCGCCTACATACCTCGCTCTGCTAATCCTGTTACCAGTGGCTGCTGCCAGTGGCGATAA
GTCGTGTCTTACCGGGTTGGACTCAAGACGATAGTTACCGGATAAGGCGCAGCGGTCGGGCTGAACGGGG
GGTTCGTGCACACAGCCCAGCTTGGAGCGAACGACCTACACCGAACTGAGATACCTACAGCGTGAGCTAT
GAGAAAGCGCCACGCTTCCCGAAGGGAGAAAGGCGGACAGGTATCCGGTAAGCGGCAGGGTCGGAACAGG
AGAGCGCACGAGGGAGCTTCCAGGGGGAAACGCCTGGTATCTTTATAGTCCTGTCGGGTTTCGCCACCTC
TGACTTGAGCGTCGATTTTTGTGATGCTCGTCAGGGGGGCGGAGCCTATGGAAAAACGCCAGCAACGCGG
CCTTTTTACGGTTCCTGGCCTTTTGCTGGCCTTTTGCTCACATGTTCTTTCCTGCGTTATCCCCTGATTC
TGTGGATAACCGTATTACCGCCTTTGAGTGAGCTGATACCGCTCGCCGCAGCCGAACGACCGAGCGCAGC
GAGTCAGTGAGCGAGGAAGCGGAAGAGCGCCTGATGCGGTATTTTCTCCTTACGCATCTGTGCGGTATTT
CACACCGCATAAATTCCGACACCATCGAATGGTGCAAAACCTTTCGCGGTATGGCATGATAGCGCCCGGA
AGAGAGTCAATTCAGGGTGGTGAATGTGAAACCAGTAACGTTATACGATGTCGCAGAGTATGCCGGTGTC
TCTTATCAGACCGTTTCCCGCGTGGTGAACCAGGCCAGCCACGTTTCTGCGAAAACGCGGGAAAAAGTGG
AAGCGGCGATGGCGGAGCTGAATTACATTCCCAACCGCGTGGCACAACAACTGGCGGGCAAACAGTCGTT
GCTGATTGGCGTTGCCACCTCCAGTCTGGCCCTGCACGCGCCGTCGCAAATTGTCGCGGCGATTAAATCT
CGCGCCGATCAACTGGGTGCCAGCGTGGTGGTGTCGATGGTAGAACGAAGCGGCGTCGAAGCCTGTAAAG
CGGCGGTGCACAATCTTCTCGCGCAACGCGTCAGTGGGCTGATCATTAACTATCCGCTGGATGACCAGGA
TGCCATTGCTGTGGAAGCTGCCTGCACTAATGTTCCGGCGTTATTTCTTGATGTCTCTGACCAGACACCC
ATCAACAGTATTATTTTCTCCCATGAAGACGGTACGCGACTGGGCGTGGAGCATCTGGTCGCATTGGGTC
ACCAGCAAATCGCGCTGTTAGCGGGCCCATTAAGTTCTGTCTCGGCGCGTCTGCGTCTGGCTGGCTGGCA
TAAATATCTCACTCGCAATCAAATTCAGCCGATAGCGGAACGGGAAGGCGACTGGAGTGCCATGTCCGGT
TTTCAACAAACCATGCAAATGCTGAATGAGGGCATCGTTCCCACTGCGATGCTGGTTGCCAACGATCAGA
TGGCGCTGGGCGCAATGCGCGCCATTACCGAGTCCGGGCTGCGCGTTGGTGCGGATATCTCGGTAGTGGG
ATACGACGATACCGAAGACAGCTCATGTTATATCCCGCCGTCAACCACCATCAAACAGGATTTTCGCCTG
CTGGGGCAAACCAGCGTGGACCGCTTGCTGCAACTCTCTCAGGGCCAGGCGGTGAAGGGCAATCAGCTGT
TGCCCGTCTCACTGGTGAAAAGAAAAACCACCCTGGCGCCCAATACGCAAACCGCCTCTCCCCGCGCGTT
GGCCGATTCATTAATGCAGCTGGCACGACAGGTTTCCCGACTGGAAAGCGGGCAGTGAGCGCAACGCAAT
TAATGTGAGTTAGCTCACTCATTAGGCACCCCAGGCTTTACACTTTATGCTTCCGGCTCGTATGTTGTGT
GGAATTGTGAGCGGATAACAATTTCACACAGGAAACAGCTATGACCATGATTACGGATTCACTGGCCGTC
GTTTTACAACGTCGTGACTGGGAAAACCCTGGCGTTACCCAACTTAATCGCCTTGCAGCACATCCCCCTT
TCGCCAGCTGGCGTAATAGCGAAGAGGCCCGCACCGATCGCCCTTCCCAACAGTTGCGCAGCCTGAATGG
CGAATGGCGCTTTGCCTGGTTTCCGGCACCAGAAGCGGTGCCGGAAAGCTGGCTGGAGTGCGATCTTCCT
GAGGCCGATACTGTCGTCGTCCCCTCAAACTGGCAGATGCACGGTTACGATGCGCCCATCTACACCAACG
TAACCTATCCCATTACGGTCAATCCGCCGTTTGTTCCCACGGAGAATCCGACGGGTTGTTACTCGCTCAC
ATTTAATGTTGATGAAAGCTGGCTACAGGAAGGCCAGACGCGAATTATTTTTGATGGCGTTGGAATT
Features (pLannotate 1.2.2; 17 found; start..end, strand, type, name):
      6..107     -  CDS            yciV (fragment): RNAAM_ECOLI - Also known as trpH From Escherichia coli (strain K12).
    183..211     +  promoter       tac promoter: strong E. coli promoter; hybrid between the trp and lac UV5 promoters
    219..235     +  protein_bind   lac operator: The lac repressor binds to the lac operator to inhibit transcription in E. coli. This inhibition can be relieved by adding lactose or isopropyl-β-D-thiogalactopyranoside (IPTG). lac repressor encoded by lacI
    258..911     +  CDS            GST26_SCHJA: Experimental evidence at protein level: Swiss-Prot protein existence level 1. GST isoenzymes appear to play a central role in the parasite detoxification system. Other functions are also suspected including a role in increasing the solubility of haematin in the parasite gut. From Schistosoma japonicum (Blood fluke).
    945..1733    +  CDS            SACS (fragment): SACS_HUMAN - Also known as KIAA0730. Experimental evidence at protein level: Swiss-Prot protein existence level 1. Co-chaperone which acts as a regulator of the Hsp70 chaperone machinery and may be involved in the processing of other ataxia-linked proteins. From Homo sapiens (Human).
   1754..1793    +  CDS            rop (fragment): Rop protein, which maintains plasmids at low copy number; rop
   1895..1935    +  misc_feature   bom (fragment): basis of mobility region from pBR322
   2040..2144    +  promoter       AmpR promoter: bla
   2145..3005    +  CDS            AmpR: β-lactamase; bla; confers resistance to ampicillin, carbenicillin, and related antibiotics
   3176..3764    +  rep_origin     ori: high-copy-number ColE1/pMB1/pBR322/pUC origin of replication
   3950..4001    -  misc_feature   bom (fragment): basis of mobility region from pBR322
   4008..4085    +  promoter       lacIq promoter: lacI (mutant); In the lacIq allele, a single base change in the promoter boosts expression of the lacI gene about 10-fold.
   4086..5168    +  CDS            lacI: lac repressor; lacI; The lac repressor binds to the lac operator to inhibit transcription in E. coli. This inhibition can be relieved by adding lactose or isopropyl-β-D-thiogalactopyranoside (IPTG).
   5181..5202    +  protein_bind   CAP binding site: CAP binding activates transcription in the presence of cAMP. E. coli catabolite activator protein
   5217..5247    +  promoter       lac promoter: promoter for the E. coli lac operon
   5255..5271    +  protein_bind   lac operator: The lac repressor binds to the lac operator to inhibit transcription in E. coli. This inhibition can be relieved by adding lactose or isopropyl-β-D-thiogalactopyranoside (IPTG). lac repressor encoded by lacI
   5291..5464    +  CDS            lacZα: LacZα fragment of β-galactosidase; lacZ fragment
