[The description below was written by a language model from this plasmid's Addgene catalogue record and pLannotate feature annotations shown in this document.]
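Description:
pGEX6P1-sr1(SIRPT1) is a 5,737 bp bacterial expression plasmid built on the commercial pGEX6P-1 backbone. It is designed to produce a fragment of human sacsin as an N-terminal glutathione S-transferase (GST) fusion in E. coli. It replicates from a ColE1/pMB1-type origin and is selected with ampicillin through the β-lactamase (AmpR) gene driven by its own promoter. The annotation also picks up short remnants of pBR322-derived sequences (rop and bom fragments), a small yciV fragment, and a lac promoter/operator/lacZα segment downstream of lacI. These are backbone carry-overs rather than functional parts of the payload.

The expression cassette consists of the hybrid tac promoter followed by a lac operator, then the Schistosoma japonicum GST coding sequence. The sacsin insert lies downstream of it, cloned between BamHI and XhoI sites that are both retained. The insert encodes residues 84–339 of human sacsin (SACS), corresponding to the sr1 domain of the first SIRPT repeat; the associated publication concerns the structures of sacsin's ubiquitin-like and Hsp90-like domains. A plasmid-borne lacI gene under the lacIq promoter supplies abundant lac repressor, which keeps transcription off until induction with IPTG. The GST moiety allows affinity capture of the fusion on glutathione resin. The pGEX-6P series normally carries a PreScission protease site between GST and the cloning site for tag removal, although this linker is not separately annotated in the feature table. The construct is suited to recombinant production and purification of the sacsin sr1 domain for structural and biochemical studies, including work on disease-associated mutations.
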