Addgene plasmid #75297: pGEX6P1-sr1(SIRPT1)
Purpose: Expresses Sacsin sr1 (SIRPT1 repeat) domain (84-339) in fusion with GST (bacterial)
Depositing lab: Kalle Gehring. Depositing organization: McGill University. Publication: Structures of ubiquitin-like (Ubl) and Hsp90-like domains of sacsin provide insight into pathological mutations. Menade M, Kozlov G, Trempe JF, Pande H, Shenker S, Wickremasinghe S, Li X, Hojjat H, Dicaire MJ, Brais B, McPherson PS, Wong MJH, Young JC, Gehring K. J Biol Chem. 2018 Aug 17;293(33):12832-12842. doi: 10.1074/jbc.RA118.003939. Epub 2018 Jun 26. PubMed 29945973.
Backbone
  Vector backbone: pGEX6P-1
  Backbone manufacturer: GE Healthcare
  Backbone size w/o insert (bp): 4984
  Total vector size (bp): 5737
  Vector type: Bacterial Expression
Growth in bacteria
  Bacterial resistance: Ampicillin, 100 μg/mL
  Growth temperature: 37°C
  Growth strain: DH5alpha
  Copy number: Unknown
Gene/Insert
  Gene/Insert name: Human Sacsin 84-339
  Species: H. sapiens (human)
  Insert size (bp): 768
  Tag / fusion protein: GST-Tag (N terminal on backbone)
  Cloning method: Restriction Enzyme; 5′ cloning site BamHI (not destroyed); 3′ cloning site XhoI (not destroyed)
  Sequencing primers: 5′ pGEX_Fwd; 3′ pGEX_Rev
Terms and licenses: Academic/Nonprofit Terms; Industry Terms: Not Available to Industry
How to cite: pGEX6P1-sr1(SIRPT1) was a gift from Kalle Gehring (Addgene plasmid # 75297 ; http://n2t.net/addgene:75297 ; RRID:Addgene_75297)
