>Addgene plasmid #75297 | pGEX6P1-sr1(SIRPT1) | addgene partial sequence | sequence record 152921 | pGEX5 5'-GGGCTGGCAAGCCACGTTTGGTG-3'
AATCGGATCTGGAAGTTCTGTTCCAGGGGCCCCTGGGATCCAAAGGGGGAGGTCGATTTGGTCAGACAAC
GCCACCACTTGTTGATTTTCTCAAGGACATTTTGAGAAGATATCCAGAAGGAGGACAGATTCTTAAGGAA
TTAATTCAGAATGCAGAAGATGCTGGGGCGACAGAAGTTAAATTTTTATATGATGAAACTCAATACGGAA
CAGAGACTCTTTGGTCAAAAGATATGGCGCCATATCAGGGGCCAGCTCTCTATGTGTACAACAACGCGGT
TTTCACCCCAGAGGACTGGCACGGCATTCAAGAAATAGCAAGAAGCAGGAAAAAGGATGATCCTCTGAAG
GTCGGAAGATTTGGAATTGGGTTTAATTCTGTCTATCATATAACAGATGTTCCTTGTATCTTTAGTGGTG
ACCAAATCGGGATGCTAGATCCTCATCAAACACTTTTTGGCCCACATGAATCAGGCCAATGTTGGAATCT
CAAAGATGACAGCAAAGAAATTAGTGAACTTTCAGACCAGTTTGCACCATTTGTTGGCATTTTTGGAAGC
ACCAAGGAAACATTTATAAACGGCAATTTTCCAGGAACATTTTTCCGTTTCCCTCTTCGCCTACAACCTT
CACAACTTAGTAGTAACCTCTACAATAAGCAGAAGGTTCTTGAGTTGTTTGAGTCTTTTAGGGCAGATGC
GGACACAGTGCTGCTCTTTCTGAAAAGTGTGCAGGATGTTTCCTTATATGTCCGAGAGGCTGACGGAACA
GAGAAACTGGTGTTTAGAGTGACTTCGAGTGAGAGTAAGTAGCTCGAGCGGCCGCATCGTGACTGACTGA
CGATCTGCCTCGCGCGTTTCGGTGATGACGGTGAAAACCTCTGACACATGCAGCTCCCGGAGACGGTCAC
AGCTTGTCTGTAAGCGGATGCCGGGAGCAGACAAGCCCGTCAGGGCGCGTCA
