>Addgene plasmid #75297 | pGEX6P1-sr1(SIRPT1) | addgene partial sequence | sequence record 152924 | pGEX3 5'-CCGGGAGCTGCATGTGTCAGAGG-3'
AACGCGCGAGGCAGATCGTCAGTCAGTCACGATGCGGCCGCTCGAGCTACTTACTCTCACTCGAAGTCAC
TCTAAACACCAGTTTCTCTGTTCCGTCAGCCTCTCGGACATATAAGGAAACATCCTGCACACTTTTCAGA
AAGAGCAGCACTGTGTCCGCATCTGCCCTAAAAGACTCAAACAACTCAAGAACCTTCTGCTTATTGTAGA
GGTTACTACTAAGTTGTGAAGGTTGTAGGCGAAGAGGGAAACGGAAAAATGTTCCTGGAAAATTGCCGTT
TATAAATGTTTCCTTGGTGCTTCCAAAAATGCCAACAAATGGTGCAAACTGGTCTGAAAGTTCACTAATT
TCTTTGCTGTCATCTTTGAGATTCCAACATTGGCCTGATTCATGTGGGCCAAAAAGTGTTTGATGAGGAT
CTAGCATCCCGATTTGGTCACCACTAAAGATACAAGGAACATCTGTTATATGATAGACAGAATTAAACCC
AATTCCAAATCTTCCGACCTTCAGAGGATCATCCTTTTTCCTGCTTCTTGCTATTTCTTGAATGCCGTGC
CAGTCCTCTGGGGTGAAAACCGCGTTGTTGTACACATAGAGAGCTGGCCCCTGATATGGCGCCATATCTT
TTGACCAAAGAGTCTCTGTTCCGTATTGAGTTTCATCATATAAAAATTTAACTTCTGTCGCCCCAGCATC
TTCTGCATTCTGAATTAATTCCTTAAGAATCTGTCCTCCTTCTGGATATCTTCTCAAAATGTCCTTGAGA
AAATCAACAAGTGGTGGCGTTGTCTGACCAAATCGACCTCCCCCTTTGGATCCCAGGGGCCCCTGGAACA
GAACTTCCAGATCCGATTTTGGAGGATGGTCGCCACCACCAAACGTGGCTTGCCAGCCCTGCAAAGGCCA
TGCTATATACTTGCTGGATTTCAAGTACTTATCAATTTGTGGGATAGC
